>Addgene plasmid #203586 | pLX304-EZH1-dPSET | addgene full sequence | sequence record 423597 | Addgene NGS Result
GCCCGGGGTTATTAATAGTAATCAATTACGGGGTCATTAGTTCATAGCCCATATATGGAGTTCCGCGTTA
CATAACTTACGGTAAATGGCCCGCCTGGCTGACCGCCCAACGACCCCCGCCCATTGACGTCAATAATGAC
GTATGTTCCCATAGTAACGCCAATAGGGACTTTCCATTGACGTCAATGGGTGGAGTATTTACGGTAAACT
GCCCACTTGGCAGTACATCAAGTGTATCATATGCCAAGTACGCCCCCTATTGACGTCAATGACGGTAAAT
GGCCCGCCTGGCATTATGCCCAGTACATGACCTTATGGGACTTTCCTACTTGGCAGTACATCTACGTATT
AGTCATCGCTATTACCATGGTGATGCGGTTTTGGCAGTACATCAATGGGCGTGGATAGCGGTTTGACTCA
CGGGGATTTCCAAGTCTCCACCCCATTGACGTCAATGGGAGTTTGTTTTGGCACCAAAATCAACGGGACT
TTCCAAAATGTCGTAACAACTCCGCCCCATTGACGCAAATGGGCGGTAGGCGTGTACGGTGGGAGGTCTA
TATAAGCAGAGCTCTCTGGCTAACTGTCGGGATCAACAAGTTTGTACAAAAAAGTTGGCATGGAAATACC
AAATCCCCCTACCTCCAAATGTATCACTTACTGGAAAAGAAAAGTGAAATCTGAATACATGCGACTTCGA
CAACTTAAACGGCTTCAGGCAAATATGGGTGCAAAGGCTTTGTATGTGGCAAATTTTGCAAAGGTTCAAG
AAAAAACCCAGATCCTCAATGAAGAATGGAAGAAGCTTCGTGTCCAACCTGTTCAGTCAATGAAGCCTGT
GAGTGGACACCCTTTTCTCAAAAAGTGTACCATAGAGAGCATTTTCCCGGGATTTGCAAGCCAACATATG
TTAATGAGGTCACTGAACACAGTTGCATTGGTTCCCATCATGTATTCCTGGTCCCCTCTCCAACAGAACT
TTATGGTAGAAGATGAGACGGTTTTGTGCAATATTCCCTACATGGGAGATGAAGTGAAAGAAGAAGATGA
GACTTTTATTGAGGAGCTGATCAATAACTATGATGGGAAAGTCCATGGTGAAGAAGAGATGATCCCTGGA
TCCGTTCTGATTAGTGATGCTGTTTTTCTGGAGTTGGTCGATGCCCTGAATCAGTACTCAGATGAGGAGG
AGGAAGGGCACAATGACACCTCAGATGGAAAGCAGGATGACAGCAAAGAAGATCTGCCAGTAACAAGAAA
GAGAAAGCGACATGCTATTGAAGGCAACAAAAAGAGTTCCAAGAAACAGTTCCCAAATGACATGATCTTC
AGTGCAATTGCCTCAATGTTCCCTGAGAATGGTGTCCCAGATGACATGAAGGAGAGGTATCGAGAACTAA
CAGAGATGTCAGACCCCAATGCACTTCCCCCTCAGTGCACACCCAACATCGATGGCCCCAATGCCAAGTC
TGTGCAGCGGGAGCAATCTCTGCACTCCTTCCACACACTTTTTTGCCGGCGCTGCTTTAAATACGACTGC
TTCCTTCACCCTTTTCATGCCACCCCTAATGTATATAAACGCAAGAATAAAGAAATCAAGATTGAACCAG
AACCATGTGGCACAGACTGCTTCCTTTTGCTGGAAGGAGCAAAGGAGTATGCCATGCTCCACAACCCCCG
CTCCAAGTGCTCTGGTCGTCGCCGGAGAAGGCACCACATAGTCAGTGCTTCCTGCTCCAATGCCTCAGCC
TCTGCTGTGGCTGAGACTAAAGAAGGAGACAGTGACAGGGACACAGGCAATGACTGGGCCTCCAGTTCTT
CAGAGGCTAACTCTCGCTGTCAGACTCCCACAAAACAGAAGGCTAGTCCAGCCCCACCTCAACTCTGCGT
AGTGGAAGCACCCTCGGAGCCTGTGGAATGGACTGGGGCTGAAGAATCTCTTTTTCGAGTCTTCCATGGC
ACCTACTTCAACAACTTCTGTTCAATAGCCAGGCTTCTGGGGACCAAGACGTGCAAGCAGGTCTTTCAGT
TTGCAGTCAAAGAATCACTTATCCTGAAGCTGCCAACAGATGAGCTCATGAACCCCTCACAGAAGAAGAA
AAGAAAGCACAGATTGTGGGCTGCACACTGCAGGAAGATTCAGCTGAAGAAAGATAACTCTTCCACACAA
GTGTACAACTACCAACCCTGCGACCACCCAGACCGCCCCTGTGACAGCACCTGCCCCTGCATCATGACTC
AGAATTTCTGTGAGAAGTTCTGCCAGTGCAACCCAGACTGTCAGAATCGTTTCCCTGGCTGTCGCTGTAA
GACCCAGTGCAATACCAAGCAATGTCCTTGCTATCTGGCAGTGCGAGAATGTGACCCTGACCTGTGTCTC
ACCTGTGGGGCCTCAGAGCACTGGGACTGCAAGGTGGTTTCCTGTAAAAACTGCAGCATCCAGCGTGGAC
TTAAGAAGCACCTGCTGCTGGCCCCCTCTGATGTGGCCGGATGGGGCACCTTCATAAAGGAGTCTGTGCA
GAAGAACGAATTCATTTCTGAATACTGTGGTGAGCTCATCTCTCAGGATGAGGCTGATCGACGCGGAAAG
GTCTATGACAAATACATGTCCAGCTTCCTCTTCAACCTCAATAATGATTTTGTAGTGGATGCTACTCGGA
AAGGAAACAAAATTCGATTTGCAAATCATTCAGTGAATCCCAACTGTTATGCCAAAGTGGTCATGGTGAA
TGGAGACCATCGGATTGGGATCTTTGCCAAGAGGGCAATTCAAGCTGGCGAAGAGCTCTTCTTTGATTAC
AGGTACAGCCAAGCTGATGCTCTCAAGTACGTGGGGATCGAGAGGGAGTGCCCAACTTTCTTGTACAAAG
TGGTTGGTAAGCCTATCCCTAACCCTCTCCTCGGTCTCGATTCTACGTAGTAATGAGCTAGCGCTAACCG
GTGGCGCGTTAAGTCGACAATCAACCTCTGGATTACAAAATTTGTGAAAGATTGACTGGTATTCTTAACT
ATGTTGCTCCTTTTACGCTATGTGGATACGCTGCTTTAATGCCTTTGTATCATGCTATTGCTTCCCGTAT
GGCTTTCATTTTCTCCTCCTTGTATAAATCCTGGTTGCTGTCTCTTTATGAGGAGTTGTGGCCCGTTGTC
AGGCAACGTGGCGTGGTGTGCACTGTGTTTGCTGACGCAACCCCCACTGGTTGGGGCATTGCCACCACCT
GTCAGCTCCTTTCCGGGACTTTCGCTTTCCCCCTCCCTATTGCCACGGCGGAACTCATCGCCGCCTGCCT
TGCCCGCTGCTGGACAGGGGCTCGGCTGTTGGGCACTGACAATTCCGTGGTGTTGTCGGGGAAATCATCG
TCCTTTCCTTGGCTGCTCGCCTGTGTTGCCACCTGGATTCTGCGCGGGACGTCCTTCTGCTACGTCCCTT
CGGCCCTCAATCCAGCGGACCTTCCTTCCCGCGGCCTGCTGCCGGCTCTGCGGCCTCTTCCGCGTCTTCG
CCTTCGCCCTCAGACGAGTCGGATCTCCCTTTGGGCCGCCTCCCCGCGTCGACTTTAAGACCAATGACTT
ACAAGGCAGCTGTAGATCTTAGCCACTTTTTAAAAGAAAAGGGGGGACTGGAAGGGCTAATTCACTCCCA
ACGAAGACAAGATCTGCTTTTTGCTTGTACTGGGTCTCTCTGGTTAGACCAGATCTGAGCCTGGGAGCTC
TCTGGCTAACTAGGGAACCCACTGCTTAAGCCTCAATAAAGCTTGCCTTGAGTGCTTCAAGTAGTGTGTG
CCCGTCTGTTGTGTGACTCTGGTAACTAGAGATCCCTCAGACCCTTTTAGTCAGTGTGGAAAATCTCTAG
CAGTACGTATAGTAGTTCATGTCATCTTATTATTCAGTATTTATAACTTGCAAAGAAATGAATATCAGAG
AGTGAGAGGAACTTGTTTATTGCAGCTTATAATGGTTACAAATAAAGCAATAGCATCACAAATTTCACAA
ATAAAGCATTTTTTTCACTGCATTCTAGTTGTGGTTTGTCCAAACTCATCAATGTATCTTATCATGTCTG
GCTCTAGCTATCCCGCCCCTAACTCCGCCCATCCCGCCCCTAACTCCGCCCAGTTCCGCCCATTCTCCGC
CCCATGGCTGACTAATTTTTTTTATTTATGCAGAGGCCGAGGCCGCCTCGGCCTCTGAGCTATTCCAGAA
GTAGTGAGGAGGCTTTTTTGGAGGCCTAGGGACGTACCCAATTCGCCCTATAGTGAGTCGTATTACGCGC
GCTCACTGGCCGTCGTTTTACAACGTCGTGACTGGGAAAACCCTGGCGTTACCCAACTTAATCGCCTTGC
AGCACATCCCCCTTTCGCCAGCTGGCGTAATAGCGAAGAGGCCCGCACCGATCGCCCTTCCCAACAGTTG
CGCAGCCTGAATGGCGAATGGG
[124 nt withheld, positions 4433-4556]
C
[91 nt withheld, positions 4558-4648]
A
[49 nt withheld, positions 4650-4698]
CCTTTGACGTTGGAGTCCACGTTCTTT
[37 nt withheld, positions 4726-4762]
ACCCTATCTCGGTCTATTCTTTTGATTTATAAGGGATTTTGCCGATTTCGGCCTATTGGTTAAAAAATGA
GCTGATTTAACAAAAATTTAACGCGAATTTTAACAAAATATTAACGCTTACAATTTAGGTGGCACTTTTC
GGGGAAATGTGCGCGGAACCCCTATTTGTTTATTTTTCTAAATACATTCAAATATGTATCCGCTCATGAG
ACAATAACCCTGATAAATGCTTCAATAATATTGAAAAAGGAAGAGTATGAGTATTCAACATTTCCGTGTC
GCCCTTATTCCCTTTTTTGCGGCATTTTGCCTTCCTGTTTTTGCTCACCCAGAAACGCTGGTGAAAGTAA
AAGATGCTGAAGATCAGTTGGGTGCACGAGTGGGTTACATCGAACTGGATCTCAACAGCGGTAAGATCCT
TGAGAGTTTTCGCCCCGAAGAACGTTTTCCAATGATGAGCACTTTTAAAGTTCTGCTATGTGGCGCGGTA
TTATCCCGTATTGACGCCGGGCAAGAGCAACTCGGTCGCCGCATACACTATTCTCAGAATGACTTGGTTG
AGTACTCACCAGTCACAGAAAAGCATCTTACGGATGGCATGACAGTAAGAGAATTATGCAGTGCTGCCAT
AACCATGAGTGATAACACTGCGGCCAACTTACTTCTGACAACGATCGGAGGACCGAAGGAGCTAACCGCT
TTTTTGCACAACATGGGGGATCATGTAACTCGCCTTGATCGTTGGGAACCGGAGCTGAATGAAGCCATAC
CAAACGACGAGCGTGACACCACGATGCCTGTAGCAATGGCAACAACGTTGCGCAAACTATTAACTGGCGA
ACTACTTACTCTAGCTTCCCGGCAACAATTAATAGACTGGATGGAGGCGGATAAAGTTGCAGGACCACTT
CTGCGCTCGGCCCTTCCGGCTGGCTGGTTTATTGCTGATAAATCTGGAGCCGGTGAGCGTGGGTCTCGCG
GTATCATTGCAGCACTGGGGCCAGATGGTAAGCCCTCCCGTATCGTAGTTATCTACACGACGGGGAGTCA
GGCAACTATGGATGAACGAAATAGACAGATCGCTGAGATAGGTGCCTCACTGATTAAGCATTGGTAACTG
TCAGACCAAGTTTACTCATATATACTTTAGATTGATTTAAAACTTCATTTTTAATTTAAAAGGATCTAGG
TGAAGATCCTTTTTGATAATCTCATGACCAAAATCCCTTAACGTGAGTTTTCGTTCCACTGAGCGTCAGA
CCCCGTAGAAAAGATCAAAGGATCTTCTTGAGATCCTTTTTTTCTGCGCGTAATCTGCTGCTTGCAAACA
AAAAAACCACCGCTACCAGCGGTGGTTTGTTTGCCGGATCAAGAGCTACCAACTCTTTTTCCGAAGGTAA
CTGGCTTCAGCAGAGCGCAGATACCAAATACTGTTCTTCTAGTGTAGCCGTAGTTAGGCCACCACTTCAA
GAACTCTGTAGCACCGCCTACATACCTCGCTCTGCTAATCCTGTTACCAGTGGCTGCTGCCAGTGGCGAT
AAGTCGTGTCTTACCGGGTTGGACTCAAGACGATAGTTACCGGATAAGGCGCAGCGGTCGGGCTGAACGG
GGGGTTCGTGCACACAGCCCAGCTTGGAGCGAACGACCTACACCGAACTGAGATACCTACAGCGTGAGCT
ATGAGAAAGCGCCACGCTTCCCGAAGGGAGAAAGGCGGACAGGTATCCGGTAAGCGGCAGGGTCGGAACA
GGAGAGCGCACGAGGGAGCTTCCAGGGGGAAACGCCTGGTATCTTTATAGTCCTGTCGGGTTTCGCCACC
TCTGACTTGAGCGTCGATTTTTGTGATGCTCGTCAGGGGGGCGGAGCCTATGGAAAAACGCCAGCAACGC
GGCCTTTTTACGGTTCCTGGCCTTTTGCTGGCCTTTTGCTCACATGTTCTTTCCTGCGTTATCCCCTGAT
TCTGTGGATAACCGTATTACCGCCTTTGAGTGAGCTGATACCGCTCGCCGCAGCCGAACGACCGAGCGCA
GCGAGTCAGTGAGCGAGGAAGCGGAAGAGCGCCCAATACGCAAACCGCCTCTCCCCGCGCGTTGGCCGAT
TCATTAATGCAGCTGGCACGACAGGTTTCCCGACTGGAAAGCGGGCAGTGAGCGCAACGCAATTAATGTG
AGTTAGCTCACTCATTAGGCACCCCAGGCTTTACACTTTATGCTTCCGGCTCGTATGTTGTGTGGAATTG
TGAGCGGATAACAATTTCACACAGGAAACAGCTATGACCATGATTACGCCAAGCGCGCAATTAACCCTCA
CTAAAGGGAACAAAAGCTGGAGCTGCAAGCTTAATGTAGTCTTATGCAATACTCTTGTAGTCTTGCAACA
TGGTAACGATGAGTTAGCAACATGCCTTACAAGGAGAGAAAAAGCACCGTGCATGCCGATTGGTGGAAGT
AAGGTGGTACGATCGTGCCTTATTAGGAAGGCAACAGACGGGTCTGACATGGATTGGACGAACCACTGAA
TTGCCGCATTGCAGAGATATTGTATTTAAGTGCCTAGCTCGATACATAAACGGGTCTCTCTGGTTAGACC
AGATCTGAGCCTGGGAGCTCTCTGGCTAACTAGGGAACCCACTGCTTAAGCCTCAATAAAGCTTGCCTTG
AGTGCTTCAAGTAGTGTGTGCCCGTCTGTTGTGTGACTCTGGTAACTAGAGATCCCTCAGACCCTTTTAG
TCAGTGTGGAAAATCTCTAGCAGTGGCGCCCGAACAGGGACTTGAAAGCGAAAGGGAAACCAGAGGAGCT
CTCTCGACGCAGGACTCGGCTTGCTGAAGCGCGCACGGCAAGAGGCGAGGGGCGGCGACTGGTGAGTACG
CCAAAAATTTTGACTAGCGGAGGCTAGAAGGAGAGAGATGGGTGCGAGAGCGTCAGTATTAAGCGGGGGA
GAATTAGATCGCGATGGGAAAAAATTCGGTTAAGGCCAGGGGGAAAGAAAAAATATAAATTAAAACATAT
AGTATGGGCAAGCAGGGAGCTAGAACGATTCGCAGTTAATCCTGGCCTGTTAGAAACATCAGAAGGCTGT
AGACAAATACTGGGACAGCTACAACCATCCCTTCAGACAGGATCAGAAGAACTTAGATCATTATATAATA
CAGTAGCAACCCTCTATTGTGTGCATCAAAGGATAGAGATAAAAGACACCAAGGAAGCTTTAGACAAGAT
AGAGGAAGAGCAAAACAAAAGTAAGACCACCGCACAGCAAGCGGCCGCTGATCTTCAGACCTGGAGGAGG
AGATATGAGGGACAATTGGAGAAGTGAATTATATAAATATAAAGTAGTAAAAATTGAACCATTAGGAGTA
GCACCCACCAAGGCAAAGAGAAGAGTGGTGCAGAGAGAAAAAAGAGCAGTGGGAATAGGAGCTTTGTTCC
TTGGGTTCTTGGGAGCAGCAGGAAGCACTATGGGCGCAGCGTCAATGACGCTGACGGTACAGGCCAGACA
ATTATTGTCTGGTATAGTGCAGCAGCAGAACAATTTGCTGAGGGCTATTGAGGCGCAACAGCATCTGTTG
CAACTCACAGTCTGGGGCATCAAGCAGCTCCAGGCAAGAATCCTGGCTGTGGAAAGATACCTAAAGGATC
AACAGCTCCTGGGGATTTGGGGTTGCTCTGGAAAACTCATTTGCACCACTGCTGTGCCTTGGAATGCTAG
TTGGAGTAATAAATCTCTGGAACAGATTTGGAATCACACGACCTGGATGGAGTGGGACAGAGAAATTAAC
AATTACACAAGCTTAATACACTCCTTAATTGAAGAATCGCAAAACCAGCAAGAAAAGAATGAACAAGAAT
TATTGGAATTAGATAAATGGGCAAGTTTGTGGAATTGGTTTAACATAACAAATTGGCTGTGGTATATAAA
ATTATTCATAATGATAGTAGGAGGCTTGGTAGGTTTAAGAATAGTTTTTGCTGTACTTTCTATAGTGAAT
AGAGTTAGGCAGGGATATTCACCATTATCGTTTCAGACCCACCTCCCAACCCCGAGGGGACCCTTGCGCC
TTTTCCAAGGCAGCCCTGGGTTTGCGCAGGGACGCGGCTGCTCTGGGCGTGGTTCCGGGAAACGCAGCGG
CGCCGACCCTGGGTCTCGCACATTCTTCACGTCCGTTCGCAGCGTCACCCGGATCTTCGCCGCTACCCTT
GTGGGCCCCCCGGCGACGCTTCCTGCTCCGCCCCTAAGTCGGGAAGGTTCCTTGCGGTTCGCGGCGTGCC
GGACGTGACAAACGGAAGCCGCACGTCTCACTAGTACCCTCGCAGACGGACAGCGCCAGGGAGCAATGGC
AGCGCGCCGACCGCGATGGGCTGTGGCCAATAGCGGCTGCTCAGCAGGGCGCGCCGAGAGCAGCGGCCGG
GAAGGGGCGGTGCGGGAGGCGGGGTGTGGGGCGGTAGTGTGGGCCCTGTTCCTGCCCGCGCGGTGTTCCG
CATTCTGCAAGCCTCCGGAGCGCACGTCGGCAGTCGGCTCCCTCGTTGACCGAATCACCGACCTCTCTCC
CCAGGGGGTACCACCATGGCCAAGCCTTTGTCTCAAGAAGAATCCACCCTCATTGAAAGAGCAACGGCTA
CAATCAACAGCATCCCCATCTCTGAAGACTACAGCGTCGCCAGCGCAGCTCTCTCTAGCGACGGCCGCAT
CTTCACTGGTGTCAATGTATATCATTTTACTGGGGGACCTTGTGCAGAACTCGTGGTGCTGGGCACTGCT
GCTGCTGCGGCAGCTGGCAACCTGACTTGTATCGTCGCGATCGGAAATGAGAACAGGGGCATCTTGAGCC
CCTGCGGACGGTGCCGACAGGTGCTTCTCGATCTGCATCCTGGGATCAAAGCCATAGTGAAGGACAGTGA
TGGACAGCCGACGGCAGTTGGGATTCGTGAATTGCTGCCCTCTGGTTATGTGTGGGAGGGCCTGCAGCTG
CAGTAGTAAGAATTCTAGATCTTGAGACAAATGGCAGTATTCATCCACAATTTTAAAAGAAAAGGGGGGA
TTGGGGGGTACAGTGCAGGGGAAAGAATAGTAGACATAATAGCAACAGACATACAAACTAAAGAATTACA
AAAACAAATTACAAAAATTCAAAATTTTCGGGTTTATTACAGGGACAGCAGAGATCCACTTTGGCGCCGG
CTCGAGGGG
Features (pLannotate 1.2.2; 31 found; start..end, strand, type, name):
     66..369     +  enhancer       CMV enhancer: human cytomegalovirus immediate early enhancer
    370..573     +  promoter       CMV promoter: human cytomegalovirus (CMV) immediate early promoter
    597..614     +  protein_bind   attB1 (fragment): mutant version of attB; core recombination site for the Gateway® BP reaction BP Clonase™
    620..2848    +  CDS            EZH1: EZH1_HUMAN - Also known as KIAA0388. Experimental evidence at protein level: Swiss-Prot protein existence level 1. Polycomb group (PcG) protein. Catalytic subunit of the PRC2/EED-EZH1 complex, which methylates 'Lys-27' of histone H3, leading to transcriptional repression of the affected target gene. Able to mono-, di- and trimethylate 'Lys-27' of histone H3 to form H3K27me1, H3K27me2 and H3K27me3, respectively. Required for embryonic stem cell derivation and self-renewal, suggesting that it is involved in safeguarding embryonic stem cell identity. Compared to EZH2-containing complexes, it is l
   2851..2874    -  protein_bind   attB2: mutant version of attB; recombination site for the Gateway® BP reaction BP Clonase™
   2876..2917    +  CDS            V5 tag: epitope tag from simian virus 5
   2959..3547    +  misc_feature   WPRE: woodchuck hepatitis virus posttranscriptional regulatory element
   3598..3617    +  misc_feature   cPPT/CTS (fragment): central polypurine tract and central termination sequence of HIV-1
   3619..3852    +  LTR            3' LTR (ΔU3): self-inactivating 3' long terminal repeat (LTR) from HIV-1
   3930..4051    +  polyA_signal   SV40 poly(A) signal: SV40 polyadenylation signal
   4091..4226    +  rep_origin     SV40 ori: SV40 origin of replication
   4247..4265    -  promoter       T7 promoter: promoter for bacteriophage T7 RNA polymerase
   4273..4428    +  CDS            lacZα (fragment): LacZα fragment of β-galactosidase; lacZ fragment
   4433..4861    +  rep_origin     f1 ori (sequence partly withheld): f1 bacteriophage origin of replication; arrow indicates direction of (+) strand synthesis
   4914..5018    +  promoter       AmpR promoter: bla
   5019..5879    +  CDS            AmpR: β-lactamase; bla; confers resistance to ampicillin, carbenicillin, and related antibiotics
   6050..6638    +  rep_origin     ori: high-copy-number ColE1/pMB1/pBR322/pUC origin of replication
   6821..6913    +  CDS            lacI (fragment): lac repressor; lacI; The lac repressor binds to the lac operator to inhibit transcription in E. coli. This inhibition can be relieved by adding lactose or isopropyl-β-D-thiogalactopyranoside (IPTG).
   6926..6947    +  protein_bind   CAP binding site: CAP binding activates transcription in the presence of cAMP. E. coli catabolite activator protein
   6962..6992    +  promoter       lac promoter: promoter for the E. coli lac operon
   7000..7016    +  protein_bind   lac operator: The lac repressor binds to the lac operator to inhibit transcription in E. coli. This inhibition can be relieved by adding lactose or isopropyl-β-D-thiogalactopyranoside (IPTG). lac repressor encoded by lacI
   7061..7079    +  promoter       T3 promoter: promoter for bacteriophage T3 RNA polymerase
   7107..7333    +  promoter       RSV promoter: Rous sarcoma virus enhancer/promoter
   7334..7514    +  LTR            5' LTR (truncated): truncated 5' long terminal repeat (LTR) from HIV-1
   7561..7686    +  misc_feature   HIV-1 Ψ: packaging signal of human immunodeficiency virus type 1
   7670..8033    +  CDS            HIV-1 gag (fragment): gag protein from human immunodeficiency virus 1; gag
   8179..8412    +  misc_feature   RRE: The Rev response element (RRE) of HIV-1 allows for Rev-dependent mRNA export from the nucleus to the cytoplasm.
   8789..8815    +  CDS            Rev (fragment): human immunodeficiency virus 1 (HIV-1) Rev protein; rev; enhances nuclear export of unspliced and incompletely spliced viral mRNAs
   8816..9316    +  promoter       hPGK promoter: human phosphoglycerate kinase 1 promoter
   9328..9723    +  CDS            BSD: blasticidin S deaminase; Aspergillus terreus BSD; confers resistance to blasticidin
   9783..9900    +  misc_feature   cPPT/CTS: central polypurine tract and central termination sequence of HIV-1
