[The description below was written by a language model from this plasmid's Addgene catalogue record and pLannotate feature annotations shown in this document.]
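Description:
pLX304-EZH1-dPSET is a third-generation, self-inactivating HIV-1 lentiviral expression plasmid built on the pLX304 Gateway destination backbone, for delivering a mutant human EZH1 into mammalian cells. In bacteria it is maintained through a high-copy ColE1/pUC-type origin with ampicillin resistance (β-lactamase). An f1 origin and remnants of a lac/T7/T3 cloning region also sit in the backbone. The viral portion comprises an RSV promoter driving a truncated 5' LTR, the Ψ packaging signal with a partial gag sequence, the Rev response element, a central polypurine tract, and a ΔU3 3' LTR followed by an SV40 polyadenylation signal and SV40 origin. These elements allow the genome to be transcribed, packaged and integrated when helper functions are supplied in trans, while the U3 deletion disables LTR promoter activity after integration.

Two expression units lie between the LTRs. A human PGK promoter drives blasticidin S deaminase for selecting transduced cells. Downstream, the CMV enhancer/promoter drives the EZH1 open reading frame, which is flanked by attB1 and attB2 sites left by Gateway recombination and reads through attB2 into a backbone-encoded C-terminal V5 epitope tag. A WPRE follows to enhance transcript expression.

EZH1 is a catalytic subunit of the Polycomb PRC2 complex that methylates histone H3 lysine 27. This version lacks amino acids 744–747, the C-terminal "PSET" residues, which were removed by PCR with a truncating reverse primer. The record describes the mutant as partially resistant to the inhibitor JQ-EZ-05. That property suits it to rescue or on-target validation experiments with this compound, in the context of work on synthetic lethality between VHL loss and EZH1. The sequenced record (9,951 nt) is slightly shorter than the catalogued total size.
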