Addgene plasmid #203586: pLX304-EZH1-dPSET
Purpose: Expresses V5-tagged mutant version of EZH1 with deletion of aa 744-747 and partially resistant to JQ-EZ-05 in mammalian cells.
Depositing lab: Abhishek Chakraborty & William Kaelin. Depositing organization: Dana-Farber Cancer Institute. Publication: HIF activation causes synthetic lethality between the VHL tumor suppressor and the EZH1 histone methyltransferase. Chakraborty AA, Nakamura E, Qi J, Creech A, Jaffe JD, Paulk J, Novak JS, Nagulapalli K, McBrayer SK, Cowley GS, Pineda J, Song J, Wang YE, Carr SA, Root DE, Signoretti S, Bradner JE, Kaelin WG Jr. Sci Transl Med. 2017 Jul 12;9(398):eaal5272. doi: 10.1126/scitranslmed.aal5272. PubMed 28701475.
Backbone
  Vector backbone: pLX304
  Backbone size w/o insert (bp): 9377
  Total vector size (bp): 9963
  Vector type: Mammalian Expression, Lentiviral
  Selectable markers: Blasticidin
Growth in bacteria
  Bacterial resistance: Ampicillin, 100 μg/mL
  Growth temperature: 30°C
  Growth strain: NEB Stable
  Copy number: High Copy
Gene/Insert
  Gene/Insert name: EZH1 (alt names: Enhancer of zest 1 Polycomb repressive complex 2; KMT6B)
  Species: H. sapiens (human)
  Insert size (bp): 2313
  Mutation: deletion of aa 744-747 and partial resistance to JQ-EZ-05
  GenBank ID: 2145
  Entrez Gene: EZH1 (a.k.a. KMT6B)
  Promoter: CMV
  Tag / fusion protein: V5-tagged (C terminal on backbone)
  Cloning method: Gateway Cloning
  Sequencing primers: 5′ CMV-F; 3′ WPRE-R
Resource information
  A portion of this plasmid was derived from a plasmid made by: Broad TRC (ccsbBroad304_00525)
Terms and licenses: Academic/Nonprofit Terms; Industry Terms: Not Available to Industry
Depositor comments: EZH1 was PCR amplified using a reverse primer that eliminated the PSET domain and sub-cloned using gateway cloning.
How to cite: pLX304-EZH1-dPSET was a gift from Abhishek Chakraborty & William Kaelin (Addgene plasmid # 203586 ; http://n2t.net/addgene:203586 ; RRID:Addgene_203586)
